Addgene plasmid #46340: Flag Depdc5 pRK5
Depositing lab: David Sabatini. Depositing organization: Whitehead Institute for Biomedical Research. Publication: A Tumor suppressor complex with GAP activity for the Rag GTPases that signal amino acid sufficiency to mTORC1. Bar-Peled L, Chantranupong L, Cherniack AD, Chen WW, Ottina KA, Grabiner BC, Spear ED, Carter SL, Meyerson M, Sabatini DM. Science. 2013 May 31;340(6136):1100-6. doi: 10.1126/science.1232044. PubMed 23723238.
Backbone
  Vector backbone: pRK5
  Vector type: Mammalian Expression
Growth in bacteria
  Bacterial resistance: Ampicillin, 100 μg/mL
  Growth temperature: 37°C
  Growth strain: DH5alpha
  Copy number: Unknown
Gene/Insert
  Gene/Insert name: Depdc5
  Species: H. sapiens (human)
  Insert size (bp): 4746
  Mutation: Differs from Depdc5 isoform 1 by 10 amino acids starting at position 724: ILTLSAPPVV
  Entrez Gene: DEPDC5 (a.k.a. DEP.5, FFEVF, FFEVF1)
  Tag / fusion protein: Flag (N terminal on backbone)
  Cloning method: Restriction Enzyme; 5′ cloning site SaI (not destroyed); 3′ cloning site NotI (not destroyed)
  Sequencing primers: 5′ SP6; 3′ SV40pA-R
Terms and licenses: Academic/Nonprofit Terms; Industry Terms: Not Available to Industry
How to cite: Flag Depdc5 pRK5 was a gift from David Sabatini (Addgene plasmid # 46340 ; http://n2t.net/addgene:46340 ; RRID:Addgene_46340)
