[The description below was written by a language model from this plasmid's Addgene catalogue record and pLannotate feature annotations shown in this document.]
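Description:
Flag Depdc5 pRK5 is a mammalian expression plasmid of about 9.5 kb, built on the pRK5 backbone, that drives production of N-terminally FLAG-tagged human DEPDC5. It is propagated in E. coli through a high-copy ColE1/pUC-type origin and selected with ampicillin via the β-lactamase (AmpR) gene and its own promoter. The backbone also carries an M13 phage origin, which permits single-stranded DNA production, along with remnants of earlier cloning vectors: fragments of lacI, the lac promoter/operator, lacZα, bom and rop. These fragments have no evident role in the expression cassette.

The payload is transcribed from the human cytomegalovirus immediate-early enhancer and promoter, followed by a partial CMV intron A sequence and an SP6 phage promoter, which serves as the 5′ sequencing primer site and could in principle support in vitro transcription. The annotation tool also flags a short fragment resembling an immunoglobulin heavy-chain signal sequence upstream of the tag. The record does not indicate that it is functional. The backbone-encoded FLAG epitope lies just upstream of the roughly 4.7 kb DEPDC5 coding sequence, which was inserted by restriction cloning with both sites preserved. An SV40 polyadenylation signal terminates the transcript, and an SV40 enhancer/early promoter lies downstream of it. The insert differs from DEPDC5 isoform 1 by a ten-residue stretch beginning at position 724.

No mammalian selection marker is annotated, so the plasmid suits transient transfection. The FLAG tag allows detection and immunoprecipitation of DEPDC5. The associated publication concerns a tumor suppressor complex with GAP activity toward the Rag GTPases, which signal amino acid sufficiency to mTORC1.
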