Features (pLannotate 1.2.2; 21 found; start..end, strand, type, name):
      2..94      +  CDS            lacI (fragment): lac repressor; lacI; The lac repressor binds to the lac operator to inhibit transcription in E. coli. This inhibition can be relieved by adding lactose or isopropyl-β-D-thiogalactopyranoside (IPTG).
    107..128     +  protein_bind   CAP binding site: CAP binding activates transcription in the presence of cAMP. E. coli catabolite activator protein
    143..173     +  promoter       lac promoter: promoter for the E. coli lac operon
    181..197     +  protein_bind   lac operator: The lac repressor binds to the lac operator to inhibit transcription in E. coli. This inhibition can be relieved by adding lactose or isopropyl-β-D-thiogalactopyranoside (IPTG). lac repressor encoded by lacI
    250..629     +  enhancer       CMV enhancer: human cytomegalovirus immediate early enhancer
    630..833     +  promoter       CMV promoter: human cytomegalovirus (CMV) immediate early promoter
    969..1012    +  intron         CMV intron (fragment): modified intron A from human cytomegalovirus
   1064..1082    +  promoter       SP6 promoter: promoter for bacteriophage SP6 RNA polymerase
   1086..1123    +  CDS            IgH signal sequence (fragment): signal sequence from the mouse immunoglobulin heavy chain variable region
   1176..1196    +  CDS            FLAG (fragment): FLAG® epitope tag, followed by an enterokinase cleavage site
   1221..5963    +  CDS            DEPDC5: DEPD5_HUMAN - Also known as KIAA0645 From Homo sapiens (Human).
   6013..6147    +  polyA_signal   SV40 poly(A) signal: SV40 polyadenylation signal
   6216..6573    +  promoter       SV40 promoter: SV40 enhancer and early promoter
   6592..6746    +  CDS            lacZα (fragment): LacZα fragment of β-galactosidase; lacZ fragment
   6752..6803    -  misc_feature   bom (fragment): basis of mobility region from pBR322
   6822..7202    +  rep_origin     M13 ori (sequence partly withheld): M13 bacteriophage origin of replication; arrow indicates direction of (+) strand synthesis
   7278..7327    -  misc_feature   bom (fragment): basis of mobility region from pBR322
   7429..7464    -  CDS            rop (fragment): Rop protein, which maintains plasmids at low copy number; rop
   7559..7663    +  promoter       AmpR promoter: bla
   7664..8524    +  CDS            AmpR: β-lactamase; bla; confers resistance to ampicillin, carbenicillin, and related antibiotics
   8695..9283    +  rep_origin     ori: high-copy-number ColE1/pMB1/pBR322/pUC origin of replication
>Addgene plasmid #46340 | Flag Depdc5 pRK5 | addgene full sequence | sequence record 139737 | Addgene NGS result
AGCGCCCAATACGCAAACCGCCTCTCCCCGCGCGTTGGCCGATTCATTAATGCAGCTGGCACGACAGGTT
TCCCGACTGGAAAGCGGGCAGTGAGCGCAACGCAATTAATGTGAGTTAGCTCACTCATTAGGCACCCCAG
GCTTTACACTTTATGCTTCCGGCTCGTATGTTGTGTGGAATTGTGAGCGGATAACAATTTCACACAGGAA
ACAGCTATGACATGATTACGAATTAATTCGAGCTCGCCCGACATTGATTATTGACTAGTTATTAATAGTA
ATCAATTACGGGGTCATTAGTTCATAGCCCATATATGGAGTTCCGCGTTACATAACTTACGGTAAATGGC
CCGCCTGGCTGACCGCCCAACGACCCCCGCCCATTGACGTCAATAATGACGTATGTTCCCATAGTAACGC
CAATAGGGACTTTCCATTGACGTCAATGGGTGGAGTATTTACGGTAAACTGCCCACTTGGCAGTACATCA
AGTGTATCATATGCCAAGTACGCCCCCTATTGACGTCAATGACGGTAAATGGCCCGCCTGGCATTATGCC
CAGTACATGACCTTATGGGACTTTCCTACTTGGCAGTACATCTACGTATTAGTCATCGCTATTACCATGG
TGATGCGGTTTTGGCAGTACATCAATGGGCGTGGATAGCGGTTTGACTCACGGGGATTTCCAAGTCTCCA
CCCCATTGACGTCAATGGGAGTTTGTTTTGGCACCAAAATCAACGGGACTTTCCAAAATGTCGTAACAAC
TCCGCCCCATTGACGCAAATGGGCGGTAGGCGTGTACGGTGGGAGGTCTATATAAGCAGAGCTCGTTTAG
TGAACCGTCAGATCGCCTGGAGACGCCATCCACGCTGTTTTGACCTCCATAGAAGACACCGGGACCGATC
CAGCCTCCGCGGCCGGGAACGGTGCATTGGAACGCGGATTCCCCGTGCCAAGAGTGACGTAAGTACCGCC
TATAGAGTCTATAGGCCCACCCCCTTGGCTTCGTTAGAACGCGGCTACAATTAATACATAACCTTATGTA
TCATACACATACGATTTAGGTGACACTATAGAATAACATCCACTTTGCCTTTCTCTCCACAGGTGTCCAC
TCCCAGGTCCAACTGCACCTCGGTTCTATCGATTGAATTCACCATGGAAATGGACTACAAGGATGACGAT
GACAAGGGTGGTGGTGGTGGTGCGTCGACGATGAGAACAACAAAGGTCTACAAACTCGTCATCCACAAGA
AGGGCTTTGGGGGCAGTGATGATGAGCTAGTTGTGAACCCCAAAGTGTTCCCTCACATCAAGCTTGGAGA
CATTGTAGAGATTGCACACCCCAACGATGAATACAGCCCTCTGCTTTTGCAGGTCAAGTCTCTTAAGGAA
GATTTACAGAAGGAAACTATCAGTGTGGACCAGACTGTGACTCAAGTGTTCCGGCTGAGACCTTATCAGG
ATGTCTATGTTAATGTCGTAGACCCTAAGGATGTGACCCTTGACCTAGTGGAATTAACTTTTAAGGATCA
GTATATTGGCCGTGGGGATATGTGGCGACTAAAGAAAAGTTTGGTCAGCACATGTGCCTATATCACCCAG
AAGGTGGAGTTTGCTGGCATCAGAGCACAGGCTGGTGAACTGTGGGTTAAGAATGAGAAGGTCATGTGTG
GCTACATCAGTGAAGATACCAGGGTGGTGTTTCGTTCTACGTCGGCTATGGTTTACATATTTATTCAGAT
GAGCTGTGAAATGTGGGATTTTGATATTTATGGGGATTTGTATTTTGAGAAAGCTGTGAATGGTTTCCTT
GCTGATCTATTTACCAAGTGGAAGGAGAAGAACTGTAGTCATGAAGTGACAGTGGTCCTGTTTTCTAGAA
CTTTCTATGATGCAAAATCTGTTGATGAATTTCCTGAAATAAACCGAGCCTCAATTCGACAGGATCACAA
GGGGAGATTCTATGAAGACTTTTACAAAGTGGTGGTGCAGAATGAGAGAAGAGAAGAATGGACTTCACTT
CTCGTAACCATTAAAAAACTCTTCATCCAGTATCCAGTGTTGGTGCGACTGGAACAGGCAGAGGGCTTTC
CTCAAGGAGATAATTCTACCTCAGCACAAGGAAACTACCTGGAGGCCATCAATCTGTCATTCAATGTGTT
TGATAAGCACTACATCAACCGCAACTTTGACCGAACTGGGCAGATGTCAGTGGTGATCACGCCCGGGGTG
GGTGTCTTTGAAGTGGACCGCCTACTCATGATCCTGACCAAGCAGCGGATGATAGATAATGGAATTGGTG
TGGATTTGGTGTGCATGGGAGAGCAACCGTTACATGCTGTCCCATTGTTCAAGCTCCATAATCGGAGTGC
TCCCCGTGATTCTCGTCTGGGCGATGACTATAATATCCCTCACTGGATAAACCACAGTTTCTACACATCC
AAAAGCCAGCTCTTTTGTAATAGTTTCACCCCACGAATAAAACTGGCAGGAAAGAAGCCCGCCTCTGAGA
AAGCAAAAAATGGCCGTGATACATCTCTCGGGAGTCCAAAAGAATCTGAGAACGCCCTTCCCATCCAAGT
AGATTATGACGCCTATGACGCTCAAGTGTTCAGGCTGCCCGGCCCATCCCGGGCCCAGTGCCTCACCACC
TGCAGATCTGTGCGAGAGCGAGAGAGTCACAGTCGAAAGAGTGCCAGCTCCTGTGATGTTTCATCCAGCC
CTTCCCTACCAAGCCGCACACTGCCCACTGAGGAAGTGAGGAGCCAGGCTTCTGACGACAGCTCCCTAGG
CAAGAGTGCCAACATCCTGATGATCCCACACCCCCACCTGCACCAGTATGAAGTCAGCAGCTCCTTGGGA
TACACCAGCACTCGAGATGTCCTGGAGAACATGATGGAGCCACCACAGCGAGACTCCAGTGCACCAGGGA
GGTTTCACGTTGGCAGTGCAGAATCCATGCTGCATGTTCGACCTGGTGGATACACGCCCCAGAGAGCACT
GATTAACCCCTTCGCTCCCTCTCGGATGCCCATGAAGCTTACGTCCAACAGAAGGCGCTGGATGCACACT
TTTCCTGTGGGGCCATCCGGAGAAGCCATCCAGATCCACCACCAGACCCGACAGAATATGGCGGAGCTAC
AAGGCAGCGGGCAGAGGGATCCAACTCACTCCTCTGCAGAGCTGCTGGAGTTAGCATATCATGAAGCTGC
TGGAAGGCACAGCAATTCCCGCCAGCCTGGTGACGGCATGTCCTTCTTGAACTTCAGTGGAACAGAGGAG
CTTTCTGTCGGCCTGCTTAGCAACAGTGGTGCAGGTATGAATCCTAGGACCCAGAATAAGGATTCTCTAG
AGGACAGTGTTTCTACCTCTCCAGACCCAATTCTGACACTGTCTGCTCCCCCTGTAGTGCCAGGCTTCTG
TTGCACAGTTGGAGTGGACTGGAAGTCTCTCACTACTCCGGCGTGCCTCCCCCTTACCACCGACTACTTC
CCTGACCGCCAGGGCCTGCAGAATGACTACACAGAGGGCTGTTATGATCTCCTTCCAGAAGCAGACATCG
ACAGGAGGGACGAAGATGGTGTGCAGATGACAGCCCAGCAGGTATTTGAAGAGTTTATTTGCCAACGTCT
CATGCAGGGCTACCAAATCATAGTGCAGCCCAAGACACAGAAACCCAATCCTGCTGTCCCGCCCCCGCTG
AGCAGTAGCCCACTCTATAGCCGAGGCCTTGTGTCCCGAAACCGCCCTGAGGAGGAGGACCAGTATTGGC
TGAGTATGGGCAGAACGTTCCACAAAGTGACGCTGAAGGATAAGATGATCACAGTGACGCGATACCTTCC
CAAGTATCCTTATGAATCTGCCCAGATCCACTACACCTACAGCCTCTGTCCTTCCCACTCAGACTCAGAG
TTCGTCTCCTGCTGGGTGGAATTCTCCCACGAACGGCTGGAGGAGTACAAGTGGAATTACTTAGATCAGT
ATATCTGTTCTGCCGGCTCTGAAGACTTCAGCTTAATTGAGTCCCTGAAGTTCTGGAGGACCCGCTTCCT
GCTGCTGCCAGCCTGTGTCACCGCCACCAAGCGCATCACGGAGGGGGAGGCCCACTGCGACATCTATGGG
GACAGGCCCCGTGCAGACGAGGACGAGTGGCAACTCCTGGATGGTTTTGTCCGCTTTGTGGAGGGCTTGA
ATCGCATTCGCAGGCGGCATCGCTCGGATCGCATGATGCGGAAAGGGACCGCCATGAAAGGCTTGCAGAT
GACTGGGCCCATTTCCACGCATTCTCTGGAGTCAACTGCACCCCCAGTGGGGAAGAAGGGAACCTCAGCT
CTCTCTGCCCTGTTGGAGATGGAGGCCAGTCAGAAGTGCCTGGGAGAACAGCAGGCAGCTGTGCATGGTG
GGAAGAGCTCCGCCCAGTCAGCCGAGAGCAGCAGCGTTGCCATGACTCCCACCTACATGGACAGCCCACG
AAAGGTATCTGTGGACCAAACAGCCACTCCTATGTTGGACGGCACCAGTTTGGGCATATGCACAGGCCAA
TCCATGGACAGAGGCAACAGCCAGACCTTTGGGAACTCCCAGAACATAGGAGAACAGGGCTACTCCTCCA
CAAACTCCAGTGACAGCAGCTCTCAGCAGCTGGTGGCAAGCTCCTTGACCTCATCCTCTACCCTGACAGA
GATCCTGGAAGCCATGAAGCACCCCTCGACAGGAGTCCAGCTGCTCTCTGAACAGAAGGGCCTCTCACCG
TACTGCTTCATCAGCGCGGAGGTGGTACACTGGTTGGTGAACCACGTGGAGGGGATCCAGACACAGGCGA
TGGCCATTGACATCATGCAGAAAATGCTGGAAGAGCAGCTCATCACACATGCATCTGGCGAAGCCTGGCG
GACCTTCATCTACGGCTTCTATTTCTACAAGATAGTAACGGACAAAGAGCCCGACCGAGTGGCCATGCAG
CAGCCCGCCACCACCTGGCACACAGCAGGAGTGGACGACTTCGCCAGCTTCCAGCGCAAGTGGTTTGAGG
TGGCCTTTGTGGCAGAAGAGCTCGTGCACTCTGAGATTCCTGCCTTTCTCCTGCCCTGGCTGCCTAGCCG
GCCAGCCTCCTATGCAAGTAGGCACAGCTCCTTTAGCCGAAGTTTTGGAGGACGGAGCCAGGCGGCAGCA
CTTTTAGCTGCCACTGTCCCAGAGCAGAGGACTGTGACCCTGGATGTTGACGTGAACAACCGCACAGACC
GGCTGGAGTGGTGCAGCTGTTATTACCATGGCAACTTTTCTCTGAATGCAGCCTTTGAGATCAAGCTGCA
CTGGATGGCGGTGACCGCAGCAGTACTCTTCGAGATGGTCCAAGGTTGGCATCGGAAAGCCACCTCCTGT
GGCTTCTTGTTAGTCCCAGTTTTGGAGGGGCCTTTTGCACTGCCCAGTTACCTGTATGGCGACCCCCTTC
GTGCCCAGCTCTTCATCCCACTCAACATCAGCTGCTTGCTCAAGGAGGGCAGCGAGCACCTGTTTGATAG
CTTTGAACCCGAAACGTACTGGGATCGAATGCACCTCTTCCAGGAAGCCATTGCACACAGGTTTGGGTTT
GTACAAGATAAATATTCTGCCTCTGCTTTTAACTTCCCTGCTGAGAACAAGCCTCAGTATATCCACGTTA
CAGGAACAGTGTTTCTGCAGCTGCCCTACTCCAAGCGCAAGTTCTCAGGGCAGCAGCGGCGGCGGCGGAA
CTCCACCAGCTCCACCAACCAGAACATGTTCTGCGAGGAGCGGGTCGGCTACAACTGGGCCTACAACACC
ATGCTCACCAAAACATGGCGCTCCAGCGCCACAGGGGATGAAAAGTTTGCTGATCGGCTGCTGAAGGACT
TCACGGACTTCTGCATCAACCGTGACAACCGGCTGGTCACGTTCTGGACAAGTTGCCTGGAGAAGATGCA
TGCCAGTGCCCCGTGAGCGGCCGCTAAGTAAGTAAGGATCCCCAGCTTGGCCGCCATGGCCCAACTTGTT
TATTGCAGCTTATAATGGTTACAAATAAAGCAATAGCATCACAAATTTCACAAATAAAGCATTTTTTTCA
CTGCATTCTAGTTGTGGTTTGTCCAAACTCATCAATGTATCTTATCATGTCTGGATCGGGAATTAATTCG
GCGCAGCACCATGGCCTGAAATAACCTCTGAAAGAGGAACTTGGTTAGGTACCTTCTGAGGCGGAAAGAA
CCAGCTGTGGAATGTGTGTCAGTTAGGGTGTGGAAAGTCCCCAGGCTCCCCAGCAGGCAGAAGTATGCAA
AGCATGCATCTCAATTAGTCAGCAACCAGGTGTGGAAAGTCCCCAGGCTCCCCAGCAGGCAGAAGTATGC
AAAGCATGCATCTCAATTAGTCAGCAACCATAGTCCCGCCCCTAACTCCGCCCATCCCGCCCCTAACTCC
GCCCAGTTCCGCCCATTCTCCGCCCCATGGCTGACTAATTTTTTTTATTTATGCAGAGGCCGAGGCCGCC
TCGGCCTCTGAGCTATTCCAGAAGTAGTGAGGAGGCTTTTTTGGAGGCCTAGGCTTTTGCAAAAAGCTGT
TAACAGCTTGGCACTGGCCGTCGTTTTACAACGTCGTGACTGGGAAAACCCTGGCGTTACCCAACTTAAT
CGCCTTGCAGCACATCCCCCTTTCGCCAGCTGGCGTAATAGCGAAGAGGCCCGCACCGATCGCCCTTCCC
AACAGTTGCGCAGCCTGAATGGCGAATGGCGCCTGATGCGGTATTTTCTCCTTACGCATCTGTGCGGTAT
TTCACACCGCATA
[142 nt withheld, positions 6804-6945]
C
[141 nt withheld, positions 6947-7087]
CCTTTGACGTTGGAGTCCACGTTCTTT
[37 nt withheld, positions 7115-7151]
ACCCTATCTCGGGCTATTCTTTTGATTTATAAGGGATTTTGCCGATTTCGGCCTATTGGTTAAAAAATGA
GCTGATTTAACAAAAATTTAACGCGAATTTTAACAAAATATTAACGTTTACAATTTTATGGTGCACTCTC
AGTACAATCTGCTCTGATGCCGCATAGTTAAGCCAGCCCCGACACCCGCCAACACCCGCTGACGCGCCCT
GACGGGCTTGTCTGCTCCCGGCATCCGCTTACAGACAAGCTGTGACCGTCTCCGGGAGCTGCATGTGTCA
GAGGTTTTCACCGTCATCACCGAAACGCGCGAGACGAAAGGGCCTCGTGATACGCCTATTTTTATAGGTT
AATGTCATGATAATAATGGTTTCTTAGACGTCAGGTGGCACTTTTCGGGGAAATGTGCGCGGAACCCCTA
TTTGTTTATTTTTCTAAATACATTCAAATATGTATCCGCTCATGAGACAATAACCCTGATAAATGCTTCA
ATAATATTGAAAAAGGAAGAGTATGAGTATTCAACATTTCCGTGTCGCCCTTATTCCCTTTTTTGCGGCA
TTTTGCCTTCCTGTTTTTGCTCACCCAGAAACGCTGGTGAAAGTAAAAGATGCTGAAGATCAGTTGGGTG
CACGAGTGGGTTACATCGAACTGGATCTCAACAGCGGTAAGATCCTTGAGAGTTTTCGCCCCGAAGAACG
TTTTCCAATGATGAGCACTTTTAAAGTTCTGCTATGTGGCGCGGTATTATCCCGTATTGACGCCGGGCAA
GAGCAACTCGGTCGCCGCATACACTATTCTCAGAATGACTTGGTTGAGTACTCACCAGTCACAGAAAAGC
ATCTTACGGATGGCATGACAGTAAGAGAATTATGCAGTGCTGCCATAACCATGAGTGATAACACTGCGGC
CAACTTACTTCTGACAACGATCGGAGGACCGAAGGAGCTAACCGCTTTTTTGCACAACATGGGGGATCAT
GTAACTCGCCTTGATCGTTGGGAACCGGAGCTGAATGAAGCCATACCAAACGACGAGCGTGACACCACGA
TGCCTGTAGCAATGGCAACAACGTTGCGCAAACTATTAACTGGCGAACTACTTACTCTAGCTTCCCGGCA
ACAATTAATAGACTGGATGGAGGCGGATAAAGTTGCAGGACCACTTCTGCGCTCGGCCCTTCCGGCTGGC
TGGTTTATTGCTGATAAATCTGGAGCCGGTGAGCGTGGGTCTCGCGGTATCATTGCAGCACTGGGGCCAG
ATGGTAAGCCCTCCCGTATCGTAGTTATCTACACGACGGGGAGTCAGGCAACTATGGATGAACGAAATAG
ACAGATCGCTGAGATAGGTGCCTCACTGATTAAGCATTGGTAACTGTCAGACCAAGTTTACTCATATATA
CTTTAGATTGATTTAAAACTTCATTTTTAATTTAAAAGGATCTAGGTGAAGATCCTTTTTGATAATCTCA
TGACCAAAATCCCTTAACGTGAGTTTTCGTTCCACTGAGCGTCAGACCCCGTAGAAAAGATCAAAGGATC
TTCTTGAGATCCTTTTTTTCTGCGCGTAATCTGCTGCTTGCAAACAAAAAAACCACCGCTACCAGCGGTG
GTTTGTTTGCCGGATCAAGAGCTACCAACTCTTTTTCCGAAGGTAACTGGCTTCAGCAGAGCGCAGATAC
CAAATACTGTTCTTCTAGTGTAGCCGTAGTTAGGCCACCACTTCAAGAACTCTGTAGCACCGCCTACATA
CCTCGCTCTGCTAATCCTGTTACCAGTGGCTGCTGCCAGTGGCGATAAGTCGTGTCTTACCGGGTTGGAC
TCAAGACGATAGTTACCGGATAAGGCGCAGCGGTCGGGCTGAACGGGGGGTTCGTGCACACAGCCCAGCT
TGGAGCGAACGACCTACACCGAACTGAGATACCTACAGCGTGAGCTATGAGAAAGCGCCACGCTTCCCGA
AGGGAGAAAGGCGGACAGGTATCCGGTAAGCGGCAGGGTCGGAACAGGAGAGCGCACGAGGGAGCTTCCA
GGGGGAAACGCCTGGTATCTTTATAGTCCTGTCGGGTTTCGCCACCTCTGACTTGAGCGTCGATTTTTGT
GATGCTCGTCAGGGGGGCGGAGCCTATGGAAAAACGCCAGCAACGCGGCCTTTTTACGGTTCCTGGCCTT
TTGCTGGCCTTTTGCTCACATGTTCTTTCCTGCGTTATCCCCTGATTCTGTGGATAACCGTATTACCGCC
TTTGAGTGAGCTGATACCGCTCGCCGCAGCCGAACGACCGAGCGCAGCGAGTCAGTGAGCGAGGAAGCGG
AAG
