>Addgene plasmid #46340 | Flag Depdc5 pRK5 | addgene partial sequence | sequence record 66283 | hDepdc5-F 5'-TATCATGAAGCTGCTGGAAGG-3'
CTGGTGACGGCATGTCCTTCTTGAACTTCAGTGGAACAGAGGAGCTTTCTGTCGGCCTGCTTAGCAACAG
TGGTGCAGGTATGAATCCTAGGACCCAGAATAAGGATTCTCTAGAGGACAGTGTTTCTACCTCTCCAGAC
CCAATTCTGACACTGTCTGCTCCCCCTGTAGTGCCAGGCTTCTGTTGCACAGTTGGAGTGGACTGGAAGT
CTCTCACTACTCCGGCGTGCCTCCCCCTTACCACCGACTACTTCCCTGACCGCCAGGGCCTGCAGAATGA
CTACACAGAGGGCTGTTATGATCTCCTTCCAGAAGCAGACATCGACAGGAGGGACGAAGATGGTGTGCAG
ATGACAGCCCAGCAGGTATTTGAAGAGTTTATTTGCCAACGTCTCATGCAGGGCTACCAAATCATAGTGC
AGCCCAAGACACAGAAACCCAATCCTGCTGTCCCGCCCCCGCTGAGCAGTAGCCCACTCTATAGCCGAGG
CCTTGTGTCCCGAAACCGCCCTGAGGAGGAGGACCAGTATTGGCTGAGTATGGGCAGAACGTTCCACAAA
GTGACGCTGAAGGATAAGATGATCACAGTGACGCGATACCTTCCCAAGTATCCTTATGAATCTGCCCAGA
TCCACTACACCTACAGCCTCTGTCCTTCCCACTCAGACTCAGAGTTCGTCTCCTGCTGGGTGGAATTCTC
CCACGAACGGCTGGAGGAGTACAAGTGGAATTACTTAGATCAGTATATCTGTTCTGCCGGCTCTGAAGAC
TTCAGCTTAATTGAGTCCCTGAAGTTCTGGAGGACCCGCTTCCTGCTGCTGCCAGCCTGTGTCACCGCCA
CCAAGCGCATCACGGAGGGGGAGGCCCACTGCGACATCTATGGGGACAGGCCCCGTGCAGACGAGGACGA
GTGGCAACTCCTGGATGGTTTTGTCCGCTTTGTGGAGGGCTTGAATCGCATTCGCAGGCGGCATCGCTCG
GATCGCATGATGCGGAAAGGGACCGCCATGAAAGGCTTGCA
