>Addgene plasmid #46340 | Flag Depdc5 pRK5 | addgene partial sequence | sequence record 66284 | Sp6 5'-ATTTAGGTGACACTATAG-3'
TTTCTCTCCACAGGTGTCCACTCCCAGGTCCAACTGCACCTCGGTTCTATCGATTGAATTCACCATGGAA
ATGGACTACAAGGATGACGATGACAAGGGTGGTGGTGGTGGTGCGTCGACGATGAGAACAACAAAGGTCT
ACAAACTCGTCATCCACAAGAAGGGCTTTGGGGGCAGTGATGATGAGCTAGTTGTGAACCCCAAAGTGTT
CCCTCACATCAAGCTTGGAGACATTGTAGAGATTGCACACCCCAACGATGAATACAGCCCTCTGCTTTTG
CAGGTCAAGTCTCTTAAGGAAGATTTACAGAAGGAAACTATCAGTGTGGACCAGACTGTGACTCAAGTGT
TCCGGCTGAGACCTTATCAGGATGTCTATGTTAATGTCGTAGACCCTAAGGATGTGACCCTTGACCTAGT
GGAATTAACTTTTAAGGATCAGTATATTGGCCGTGGGGATATGTGGCGACTAAAGAAAAGTTTGGTCAGC
ACATGTGCCTATATCACCCAGAAGGTGGAGTTTGCTGGCATCAGAGCACAGGCTGGTGAACTGTGGGTTA
AGAATGAGAAGGTCATGTGTGGCTACATCAGTGAAGATACCAGGGTGGTGTTTCGTTCTACGTCGGCTAT
GGTTTACATATTTATTCAGATGAGCTGTGAAATGTGGGATTTTGATATTTATGGGGATTTGTATTTTGAG
AAAGCTGTGAATGGTTTCCTTGCTGATCTATTTACCAAGTGGAAGGAGAAGAACTGTAGTCATGAAGTGA
CAGTGGTCCTGTTTTCTAGAACTTTCTATGATGCAAAATCTGTTGATGAATTTCCTGAAATAAACCGAGC
CTCAATTCGACAGGATCACAAGGGGAGATTCTATGAAGACTTTTACAAAGTGGTGGTGCAGAATGAGAGA
AGAGAAGAA
